>Addgene plasmid #123812 | MTK4_003 | addgene full sequence | sequence record 249753 | Addgene NGS Result
TCATGACCAAAATCCCTTAACGTGAGTTTTCGTTCCACTGAGCGTCAGACCCCGTAGAAAAGATCAAAGG
ATCTTCTTGAGATCCTTTTTTTCTGCGCGTAATCTGCTGCTTGCAAACAAAAAAACCACCGCTACCAGCG
GTGGTTTGTTTGCCGGATCAAGAGCTACCAACTCTTTTTCCGAAGGTAACTGGCTTCAGCAGAGCGCAGA
TACCAAATACTGTTCTTCTAGTGTAGCCGTAGTTAGGCCACCACTTCAAGAACTCTGTAGCACCGCCTAC
ATACCTCGCTCTGCTAATCCTGTTACCAGTGGCTGCTGCCAGTGGCGATAAGTCGTGTCTTACCGGGTTG
GACTCAAGACGATAGTTACCGGATAAGGCGCAGCGGTCGGGCTGAACGGGGGGTTCGTGCACACAGCCCA
GCTTGGAGCGAACGACCTACACCGAACTGAGATACCTACAGCGTGAGCTATGAGAAAGCGCCACGCTTCC
CGAAGGGAGAAAGGCGGACAGGTATCCGGTAAGCGGCAGGGTCGGAACAGGAGAGCGCACGAGGGAGCTT
CCAGGGGGAAACGCCTGGTATCTTTATAGTCCTGTCGGGTTTCGCCACCTCTGACTTGAGCGTCGATTTT
TGTGATGCTCGTCAGGGGGGCGGAGCCTATGGAAAAACGCCAGCAACGCGGCCTTTTTACGGTTCCTGGC
CTTTTGCTGGCCTTTTGCTCACATGTTCTTTCCTGCGTTATCCCCTGATTCTGTGGATAACCGTAGTCGG
TCTCAATCCTAACTCGAGATTCACTCCTCAGGTGCAGGCTGCCTATCAGAAGGTGGTGGCTGGTGTGGCC
AATGCCCTGGCTCACAAATACCACTGAGATCTTTTTCCCTCTGCCAAAAATTATGGGGACATCATGAAGC
CCCTTGAGCATCTGACTTCTGGCTAATAAAGGAAATTTATTTTCATTGCAATAGTGTGTTGGAATTTTTT
GTGTCTCTCACTCGGAAGGACATATGGGAGGGCAAATCATTTAAAACATCAGAATGAGTATTTGGTTTAG
AGTTTGGCAACATATGCCCATATGCTGGCTGCCATGAACAAAGGTTGGCTATAAAGAGGTCATCAGTATA
TGAAACAGCCCCCTGCTGTCCATTCCTTATTCCATAGAAAAGCCTTGACTTGAGGTTAGATTTTTTTTAT
ATTTTGTTTTGTGTTATTTTTTTCTTTAACATCCCTAAAATTTTCCTTACATGTTTTACTAGCCAGATTT
TTCCTCCTCTCCTGACTACTCCCAGTCATAGCTGTCCCTCTTCTCTTATGGAGATCCCTCGACCTGCAGC
CCAAGCTTGGCGTAATGCTGTGAGACCAGACCAATAAAAAACGCCCGGCGGCAACCGAGCGTTCTGAACA
AATCCAGATGGAGTTCTGAGGTCATTACTGGATCTATCAACAGGAGTCCAAGCGAGCTCGATATCAAATT
ACGCCCCGCCCTGCCACTCATCGCAGTACTGTTGTAATTCATTAAGCATTCTGCCGACATGGAAGCCATC
ACAAACGGCATGATGAACCTGAATCGCCAGCGGCATCAGCACCTTGTCGCCTTGCGTATAATATTTGCCC
ATGGTGAAAACGGGGGCGAAGAAGTTGTCCATATTGGCCACGTTTAAATCAAAACTGGTGAAACTCACCC
AGGGATTGGCTGAAACGAAAAACATATTCTCAATAAACCCTTTAGGGAAATAGGCCAGGTTTTCACCGTA
ACACGCCACATCTTGCGAATATATGTGTAGAAACTGCCGGAAATCGTCGTGGTATTCACTCCAGAGCGAT
GAAAACGTTTCAGTTTGCTCATGGAAAACGGTGTAACAAGGGTGAACACTATCCCATATCACCAGCTCAC
CGTCTTTCATTGCCATACGAAATTCCGGATGAGCATTCATCAGGCGGGCAAGAATGTGAATAAAGGCCGG
ATAAAACTTGTGCTTATTTTTCTTTACGGTCTTTAAAAAGGCCGTAATATCCAGCTGAACGGTCTGGTTA
TAGGTACATTGAGCAACTGACTGAAATGCCTCAAAATGTTCTTTACGATGCCATTGGGATATATCAACGG
TGGTATATCCAGTGATTTTTTTCTCCATTTTAGCTTCCTTAGCTCCTGAAAATCTCGATAACTCAAAAAA
TACGCCCGGTAGTGATCTTATTTCATTATGGTGAAAGTTGGAACCTCTTACGTGCCCGATCAA
Features (pLannotate 1.2.2; 6 found; start..end, strand, type, name):
     77..665     +  rep_origin     ori: high-copy-number ColE1/pMB1/pBR322/pUC origin of replication
    790..864     +  CDS            HBB (fragment): HBB_PONPY - Experimental evidence at transcript level: Swiss-Prot protein existence level 2. Involved in oxygen transport from the lung to the various peripheral tissues. From Pongo pygmaeus (Bornean orangutan).
    935..990     +  polyA_signal   β-globin poly(A) signal: rabbit β-globin polyadenylation signal (Gil and Proudfoot, 1987)
   1364..1398    -  terminator     lambda t0 terminator: minimal transcription terminator from phage lambda (Scholtissek and Grosse, 1987)
   1472..2128    -  CDS            cat: CAT_ECOLX - Experimental evidence at protein level: Swiss-Prot protein existence level 1. This enzyme is an effector of chloramphenicol resistance in bacteria. From Escherichia coli. This protein is used as a marker in many commonly used cloning vectors, such as pACYC184.
   2129..2226    -  promoter       cat promoter: promoter of the E. coli cat gene encoding chloramphenicol acetyltransferase
