[The description below was written by a language model from this plasmid's Addgene catalogue record and pLannotate feature annotations shown in this document.]
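Description:
MTK4_003 is a small (about 2.2 kb) part plasmid from the Mammalian Toolkit (MTK), a modular hierarchical cloning system for assembling genetic circuits for mammalian cells. It is built in the MTK0_027 part-entry backbone and, although catalogued as a mammalian expression vector, it is not an expression construct in itself. It stores a single standardized part for later assembly. It is propagated in E. coli through a high-copy ColE1/pUC-type origin of replication. Selection is with chloramphenicol, conferred by a cat (chloramphenicol acetyltransferase) gene driven by its native cat promoter and followed by the phage lambda t0 terminator.

The payload is the rabbit beta-globin polyadenylation signal (rglb pA), defined as a Type 4 part, the toolkit category reserved for polyadenylation signals. The feature table places the core poly(A) signal shortly downstream of a short segment annotated as a beta-globin (HBB) coding fragment. That annotation was matched by similarity to an orangutan protein entry, but it most likely reflects the terminal coding portion of the globin gene carried along with the 3′ region, not a separate functional element. The insert was introduced with BsmBI, and both sites were destroyed during cloning, as is typical of Golden Gate-style domestication of a part into an entry vector.

In use, this part would be combined with other MTK part types, such as promoters and coding sequences, to build complete transcription units. There it provides 3′ end cleavage and polyadenylation of the mammalian transcript. The record annotates no promoter, reporter or mammalian selection marker on this plasmid.
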