Addgene plasmid #123812: MTK4_003
Purpose: Encodes rabbit beta-globin polyadenylation signal as a Type 4 part to be used in the MTK system
Depositing lab: Hana El-Samad. Depositing organization: University of California, San Francisco (UCSF). Publication: A Toolkit for Rapid Modular Construction of Biological Circuits in Mammalian Cells. Fonseca JP, Bonny AR, Kumar GR, Ng AH, Town J, Wu QC, Aslankoohi E, Chen SY, Dods G, Harrigan P, Osimiri LC, Kistler AL, El-Samad H. ACS Synth Biol. 2019 Nov 15;8(11):2593-2606. doi: 10.1021/acssynbio.9b00322. Epub 2019 Nov 5. PubMed 31686495.
Backbone
  Vector backbone: MTK0_027
  Vector type: Mammalian Expression
Growth in bacteria
  Bacterial resistance: Chloramphenicol, 25 μg/mL
  Growth temperature: 37°C
  Growth strain: DH5alpha
  Copy number: Unknown
Gene/Insert
  Gene/Insert name: rglb pA
  Cloning method: Restriction Enzyme; 5′ cloning site BsmBI (destroyed during cloning); 3′ cloning site BsmBI (destroyed during cloning)
Terms and licenses: Academic/Nonprofit Terms; Industry Terms: Not Available to Industry
Depositor comments: Type 4 parts are polyadenylation signals in the MTK Please visit https://www.biorxiv.org/content/10.1101/506188v2 for BioRxiv preprint
How to cite: MTK4_003 was a gift from Hana El-Samad (Addgene plasmid # 123812 ; http://n2t.net/addgene:123812 ; RRID:Addgene_123812)
